>Addgene plasmid #136043 | PLKO.1-UPF3A-CDS | addgene full sequence | sequence record 269248 | Addgene NGS Result
TCACACGACCTGGATGGAGTGGGACAGAGAAATTAACAATTACACAAGCTTAATACACTCCTTAATTGAA
GAATCGCAAAACCAGCAAGAAAAGAATGAACAAGAATTATTGGAATTAGATAAATGGGCAAGTTTGTGGA
ATTGGTTTAACATAACAAATTGGCTGTGGTATATAAAATTATTCATAATGATAGTAGGAGGCTTGGTAGG
TTTAAGAATAGTTTTTGCTGTACTTTCTATAGTGAATAGAGTTAGGCAGGGATATTCACCATTATCGTTT
CAGACCCACCTCCCAACCCCGAGGGGACCCGACAGGCCCGAAGGAATAGAAGAAGAAGGTGGAGAGAGAG
ACAGAGACAGATCCATTCGATTAGTGAACGGATCTCGACGGTATCGATCACGAGACTAGCCTCGAGCGGC
CGCCCCCTTCACCGAGGGCCTATTTCCCATGATTCCTTCATATTTGCATATACGATACAAGGCTGTTAGA
GAGATAATTGGAATTAATTTGACTGTAAACACAAAGATATTAGTACAAAATACGTGACGTAGAAAGTAAT
AATTTCTTGGGTAGTTTGCAGTTTTAAAATTATGTTTTAAAATGGACTATCATATGCTTACCGTAACTTG
AAAGTATTTCGATTTCTTGGCTTTATATATCTTGTGGAAAGGACGAAACACCGGGCAGAAACCATTCTAA
AGAAACTCGAGTTTCTTTAGAATGGTTTCTGCTTTTTGAATTCTCGACCTCGAGACAAATGGCAGTATTC
ATCCACAATTTTAAAAGAAAAGGGGGGATTGGGGGGTACAGTGCAGGGGAAAGAATAGTAGACATAATAG
CAACAGACATACAAACTAAAGAATTACAAAAACAAATTACAAAAATTCAAAATTTTCGGGTTTATTACAG
GGACAGCAGAGATCCACTTTGGCCGCGGCTCGAGGGGGTTGGGGTTGCGCCTTTTCCAAGGCAGCCCTGG
GTTTGCGCAGGGACGCGGCTGCTCTGGGCGTGGTTCCGGGAAACGCAGCGGCGCCGACCCTGGGTCTCGC
ACATTCTTCACGTCCGTTCGCAGCGTCACCCGGATCTTCGCCGCTACCCTTGTGGGCCCCCCGGCGACGC
TTCCTGCTCCGCCCCTAAGTCGGGAAGGTTCCTTGCGGTTCGCGGCGTGCCGGACGTGACAAACGGAAGC
CGCACGTCTCACTAGTACCCTCGCAGACGGACAGCGCCAGGGAGCAATGGCAGCGCGCCGACCGCGATGG
GCTGTGGCCAATAGCGGCTGCTCAGCAGGGCGCGCCGAGAGCAGCGGCCGGGAAGGGGCGGTGCGGGAGG
CGGGGTGTGGGGCGGTAGTGTGGGCCCTGTTCCTGCCCGCGCGGTGTTCCGCATTCTGCAAGCCTCCGGA
GCGCACGTCGGCAGTCGGCTCCCTCGTTGACCGAATCACCGACCTCTCTCCCCAGGGGGATCCACCGGAG
CTTACCATGACCGAGTACAAGCCCACGGTGCGCCTCGCCACCCGCGACGACGTCCCCAGGGCCGTACGCA
CCCTCGCCGCCGCGTTCGCCGACTACCCCGCCACGCGCCACACCGTCGATCCGGACCGCCACATCGAGCG
GGTCACCGAGCTGCAAGAACTCTTCCTCACGCGCGTCGGGCTCGACATCGGCAAGGTGTGGGTCGCGGAC
GACGGCGCCGCGGTGGCGGTCTGGACCACGCCGGAGAGCGTCGAAGCGGGGGCGGTGTTCGCCGAGATCG
GCCCGCGCATGGCCGAGTTGAGCGGTTCCCGGCTGGCCGCGCAGCAACAGATGGAAGGCCTCCTGGCGCC
GCACCGGCCCAAGGAGCCCGCGTGGTTCCTGGCCACCGTCGGCGTCTCGCCCGACCACCAGGGCAAGGGT
CTGGGCAGCGCCGTCGTGCTCCCCGGAGTGGAGGCGGCCGAGCGCGCCGGGGTGCCCGCCTTCCTGGAGA
CCTCCGCGCCCCGCAACCTCCCCTTCTACGAGCGGCTCGGCTTCACCGTCACCGCCGACGTCGAGGTGCC
CGAAGGACCGCGCACCTGGTGCATGACCCGCAAGCCCGGTGCCTGACGCCCGCCCCACGACCCGCAGCGC
CCGACCGAAAGGAGCGCACGACCCCATGCATCGGTACCTTTAAGACCAATGACTTACAAGGCAGCTGTAG
ATCTTAGCCACTTTTTAAAAGAAAAGGGGGGACTGGAAGGGCTAATTCACTCCCAACGAAGACAAGATCT
GCTTTTTGCTTGTACTGGGTCTCTCTGGTTAGACCAGATCTGAGCCTGGGAGCTCTCTGGCTAACTAGGG
AACCCACTGCTTAAGCCTCAATAAAGCTTGCCTTGAGTGCTTCAAGTAGTGTGTGCCCGTCTGTTGTGTG
ACTCTGGTAACTAGAGATCCCTCAGACCCTTTTAGTCAGTGTGGAAAATCTCTAGCAGTAGTAGTTCATG
TCATCTTATTATTCAGTATTTATAACTTGCAAAGAAATGAATATCAGAGAGTGAGAGGAACTTGTTTATT
GCAGCTTATAATGGTTACAAATAAAGCAATAGCATCACAAATTTCACAAATAAAGCATTTTTTTCACTGC
ATTCTAGTTGTGGTTTGTCCAAACTCATCAATGTATCTTATCATGTCTGGCTCTAGCTATCCCGCCCCTA
ACTCCGCCCATCCCGCCCCTAACTCCGCCCAGTTCCGCCCATTCTCCGCCCCATGGCTGACTAATTTTTT
TTATTTATGCAGAGGCCGAGGCCGCCTCGGCCTCTGAGCTATTCCAGAAGTAGTGAGGAGGCTTTTTTGG
AGGCCTAGGGACGTACCCAATTCGCCCTATAGTGAGTCGTATTACGCGCGCTCACTGGCCGTCGTTTTAC
AACGTCGTGACTGGGAAAACCCTGGCGTTACCCAACTTAATCGCCTTGCAGCACATCCCCCTTTCGCCAG
CTGGCGTAATAGCGAAGAGGCCCGCACCGATCGCCCTTCCCAACAGTTGCGCAGCCTGAATGGCGAATGG
G
[124 nt withheld, positions 3012-3135]
C
[91 nt withheld, positions 3137-3227]
A
[49 nt withheld, positions 3229-3277]
CCTTTGACGTTGGAGTCCACGTTCTTT
[37 nt withheld, positions 3305-3341]
ACCCTATCTCGGTCTATTCTTTTGATTTATAAGGGATTTTGCCGATTTCGGCCTATTGGTTAAAAAATGA
GCTGATTTAACAAAAATTTAACGCGAATTTTAACAAAATATTAACGCTTACAATTTAGGTGGCACTTTTC
GGGGAAATGTGCGCGGAACCCCTATTTGTTTATTTTTCTAAATACATTCAAATATGTATCCGCTCATGAG
ACAATAACCCTGATAAATGCTTCAATAATATTGAAAAAGGAAGAGTATGAGTATTCAACATTTCCGTGTC
GCCCTTATTCCCTTTTTTGCGGCATTTTGCCTTCCTGTTTTTGCTCACCCAGAAACGCTGGTGAAAGTAA
AAGATGCTGAAGATCAGTTGGGTGCACGAGTGGGTTACATCGAACTGGATCTCAACAGCGGTAAGATCCT
TGAGAGTTTTCGCCCCGAAGAACGTTTTCCAATGATGAGCACTTTTAAAGTTCTGCTATGTGGCGCGGTA
TTATCCCGTATTGACGCCGGGCAAGAGCAACTCGGTCGCCGCATACACTATTCTCAGAATGACTTGGTTG
AGTACTCACCAGTCACAGAAAAGCATCTTACGGATGGCATGACAGTAAGAGAATTATGCAGTGCTGCCAT
AACCATGAGTGATAACACTGCGGCCAACTTACTTCTGACAACGATCGGAGGACCGAAGGAGCTAACCGCT
TTTTTGCACAACATGGGGGATCATGTAACTCGCCTTGATCGTTGGGAACCGGAGCTGAATGAAGCCATAC
CAAACGACGAGCGTGACACCACGATGCCTGTAGCAATGGCAACAACGTTGCGCAAACTATTAACTGGCGA
ACTACTTACTCTAGCTTCCCGGCAACAATTAATAGACTGGATGGAGGCGGATAAAGTTGCAGGACCACTT
CTGCGCTCGGCCCTTCCGGCTGGCTGGTTTATTGCTGATAAATCTGGAGCCGGTGAGCGTGGGTCTCGCG
GTATCATTGCAGCACTGGGGCCAGATGGTAAGCCCTCCCGTATCGTAGTTATCTACACGACGGGGAGTCA
GGCAACTATGGATGAACGAAATAGACAGATCGCTGAGATAGGTGCCTCACTGATTAAGCATTGGTAACTG
TCAGACCAAGTTTACTCATATATACTTTAGATTGATTTAAAACTTCATTTTTAATTTAAAAGGATCTAGG
TGAAGATCCTTTTTGATAATCTCATGACCAAAATCCCTTAACGTGAGTTTTCGTTCCACTGAGCGTCAGA
CCCCGTAGAAAAGATCAAAGGATCTTCTTGAGATCCTTTTTTTCTGCGCGTAATCTGCTGCTTGCAAACA
AAAAAACCACCGCTACCAGCGGTGGTTTGTTTGCCGGATCAAGAGCTACCAACTCTTTTTCCGAAGGTAA
CTGGCTTCAGCAGAGCGCAGATACCAAATACTGTTCTTCTAGTGTAGCCGTAGTTAGGCCACCACTTCAA
GAACTCTGTAGCACCGCCTACATACCTCGCTCTGCTAATCCTGTTACCAGTGGCTGCTGCCAGTGGCGAT
AAGTCGTGTCTTACCGGGTTGGACTCAAGACGATAGTTACCGGATAAGGCGCAGCGGTCGGGCTGAACGG
GGGGTTCGTGCACACAGCCCAGCTTGGAGCGAACGACCTACACCGAACTGAGATACCTACAGCGTGAGCT
ATGAGAAAGCGCCACGCTTCCCGAAGGGAGAAAGGCGGACAGGTATCCGGTAAGCGGCAGGGTCGGAACA
GGAGAGCGCACGAGGGAGCTTCCAGGGGGAAACGCCTGGTATCTTTATAGTCCTGTCGGGTTTCGCCACC
TCTGACTTGAGCGTCGATTTTTGTGATGCTCGTCAGGGGGGCGGAGCCTATGGAAAAACGCCAGCAACGC
GGCCTTTTTACGGTTCCTGGCCTTTTGCTGGCCTTTTGCTCACATGTTCTTTCCTGCGTTATCCCCTGAT
TCTGTGGATAACCGTATTACCGCCTTTGAGTGAGCTGATACCGCTCGCCGCAGCCGAACGACCGAGCGCA
GCGAGTCAGTGAGCGAGGAAGCGGAAGAGCGCCCAATACGCAAACCGCCTCTCCCCGCGCGTTGGCCGAT
TCATTAATGCAGCTGGCACGACAGGTTTCCCGACTGGAAAGCGGGCAGTGAGCGCAACGCAATTAATGTG
AGTTAGCTCACTCATTAGGCACCCCAGGCTTTACACTTTATGCTTCCGGCTCGTATGTTGTGTGGAATTG
TGAGCGGATAACAATTTCACACAGGAAACAGCTATGACCATGATTACGCCAAGCGCGCAATTAACCCTCA
CTAAAGGGAACAAAAGCTGGAGCTGCAAGCTTAATGTAGTCTTATGCAATACTCTTGTAGTCTTGCAACA
TGGTAACGATGAGTTAGCAACATGCCTTACAAGGAGAGAAAAAGCACCGTGCATGCCGATTGGTGGAAGT
AAGGTGGTACGATCGTGCCTTATTAGGAAGGCAACAGACGGGTCTGACATGGATTGGACGAACCACTGAA
TTGCCGCATTGCAGAGATATTGTATTTAAGTGCCTAGCTCGATACATAAACGGGTCTCTCTGGTTAGACC
AGATCTGAGCCTGGGAGCTCTCTGGCTAACTAGGGAACCCACTGCTTAAGCCTCAATAAAGCTTGCCTTG
AGTGCTTCAAGTAGTGTGTGCCCGTCTGTTGTGTGACTCTGGTAACTAGAGATCCCTCAGACCCTTTTAG
TCAGTGTGGAAAATCTCTAGCAGTGGCGCCCGAACAGGGACTTGAAAGCGAAAGGGAAACCAGAGGAGCT
CTCTCGACGCAGGACTCGGCTTGCTGAAGCGCGCACGGCAAGAGGCGAGGGGCGGCGACTGGTGAGTACG
CCAAAAATTTTGACTAGCGGAGGCTAGAAGGAGAGAGATGGGTGCGAGAGCGTCAGTATTAAGCGGGGGA
GAATTAGATCGCGATGGGAAAAAATTCGGTTAAGGCCAGGGGGAAAGAAAAAATATAAATTAAAACATAT
AGTATGGGCAAGCAGGGAGCTAGAACGATTCGCAGTTAATCCTGGCCTGTTAGAAACATCAGAAGGCTGT
AGACAAATACTGGGACAGCTACAACCATCCCTTCAGACAGGATCAGAAGAACTTAGATCATTATATAATA
CAGTAGCAACCCTCTATTGTGTGCATCAAAGGATAGAGATAAAAGACACCAAGGAAGCTTTAGACAAGAT
AGAGGAAGAGCAAAACAAAAGTAAGACCACCGCACAGCAAGCGGCCGCTGATCTTCAGACCTGGAGGAGG
AGATATGAGGGACAATTGGAGAAGTGAATTATATAAATATAAAGTAGTAAAAATTGAACCATTAGGAGTA
GCACCCACCAAGGCAAAGAGAAGAGTGGTGCAGAGAGAAAAAAGAGCAGTGGGAATAGGAGCTTTGTTCC
TTGGGTTCTTGGGAGCAGCAGGAAGCACTATGGGCGCAGCGTCAATGACGCTGACGGTACAGGCCAGACA
ATTATTGTCTGGTATAGTGCAGCAGCAGAACAATTTGCTGAGGGCTATTGAGGCGCAACAGCATCTGTTG
CAACTCACAGTCTGGGGCATCAAGCAGCTCCAGGCAAGAATCCTGGCTGTGGAAAGATACCTAAAGGATC
AACAGCTCCTGGGGATTTGGGGTTGCTCTGGAAAACTCATTTGCACCACTGCTGTGCCTTGGAATGCTAG
TTGGAGTAATAAATCTCTGGAACAGATTTGGAA
Features (pLannotate 1.2.2; 25 found; start..end, strand, type, name):
    284..384     +  CDS            Rev (fragment): human immunodeficiency virus 1 (HIV-1) Rev protein; rev; enhances nuclear export of unspliced and incompletely spliced viral mRNAs
    434..674     +  promoter       U6 promoter: RNA polymerase III promoter for human U6 snRNA
    779..896     +  misc_feature   cPPT/CTS: central polypurine tract and central termination sequence of HIV-1
    945..1455    +  promoter       hPGK promoter: human phosphoglycerate kinase 1 promoter
   1477..2076    +  CDS            PuroR: puromycin N-acetyltransferase; pac from Streptomyces alboniger; confers resistance to puromycin
   2119..2202    +  CDS            nef (fragment): NEF_HV1Z2 - Experimental evidence at protein level: Swiss-Prot protein existence level 1. Extracellular Nef protein targets CD4(+) T-lymphocytes for apoptosis by interacting with CXCR4 surface receptors. From Human immunodeficiency virus type 1 group M subtype D (isolate Z2/CDC-Z34) (HIV-1).
   2204..2437    +  LTR            3' LTR (ΔU3): self-inactivating 3' long terminal repeat (LTR) from HIV-1
   2509..2630    +  polyA_signal   SV40 poly(A) signal: SV40 polyadenylation signal
   2670..2805    +  rep_origin     SV40 ori: SV40 origin of replication
   2826..2844    -  promoter       T7 promoter: promoter for bacteriophage T7 RNA polymerase
   2852..3007    +  CDS            lacZα (fragment): LacZα fragment of β-galactosidase; lacZ fragment
   3012..3440    +  rep_origin     f1 ori (sequence partly withheld): f1 bacteriophage origin of replication; arrow indicates direction of (+) strand synthesis
   3493..3597    +  promoter       AmpR promoter: bla
   3598..4458    +  CDS            AmpR: β-lactamase; bla; confers resistance to ampicillin, carbenicillin, and related antibiotics
   4629..5217    +  rep_origin     ori: high-copy-number ColE1/pMB1/pBR322/pUC origin of replication
   5400..5492    +  CDS            lacI (fragment): lac repressor; lacI; The lac repressor binds to the lac operator to inhibit transcription in E. coli. This inhibition can be relieved by adding lactose or isopropyl-β-D-thiogalactopyranoside (IPTG).
   5505..5526    +  protein_bind   CAP binding site: CAP binding activates transcription in the presence of cAMP. E. coli catabolite activator protein
   5541..5571    +  promoter       lac promoter: promoter for the E. coli lac operon
   5579..5595    +  protein_bind   lac operator: The lac repressor binds to the lac operator to inhibit transcription in E. coli. This inhibition can be relieved by adding lactose or isopropyl-β-D-thiogalactopyranoside (IPTG). lac repressor encoded by lacI
   5640..5658    +  promoter       T3 promoter: promoter for bacteriophage T3 RNA polymerase
   5686..5912    +  promoter       RSV promoter: Rous sarcoma virus enhancer/promoter
   5913..6093    +  LTR            5' LTR (truncated): truncated 5' long terminal repeat (LTR) from HIV-1
   6140..6265    +  misc_feature   HIV-1 Ψ: packaging signal of human immunodeficiency virus type 1
   6249..6612    +  CDS            HIV-1 gag (fragment): gag protein from human immunodeficiency virus 1; gag
   6758..6991    +  misc_feature   RRE: The Rev response element (RRE) of HIV-1 allows for Rev-dependent mRNA export from the nucleus to the cytoplasm.
