[The description below was written by a language model from this plasmid's Addgene catalogue record and pLannotate feature annotations shown in this document.]
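Description:
PLKO.1-UPF3A-CDS is a lentiviral shRNA vector built on the pLKO.1 backbone and designed to knock down human UPF3A (also known as RENT3A or HUPF3A), a factor in the nonsense-mediated mRNA decay pathway. The hairpin targets the coding sequence of the transcript rather than an untranslated region. The annotated 7,084-nt sequence does not mark the hairpin as a separate feature, but it presumably lies in the short unannotated interval just downstream of the human U6 promoter, the RNA polymerase III promoter that drives shRNA transcription in this backbone.

The viral portion has a third-generation, self-inactivating layout. An RSV enhancer/promoter fused to a truncated HIV-1 5' LTR drives production of the genomic RNA in packaging cells. It is followed by the Ψ packaging signal with a gag fragment, the Rev response element for Rev-dependent nuclear export, and a cPPT/CTS, which aids nuclear import of the viral genome and so improves transduction. Downstream of the U6 cassette, a human PGK promoter expresses puromycin N-acetyltransferase, so transduced mammalian cells can be selected with puromycin. The ΔU3 3' LTR inactivates LTR promoter activity after integration. The short Rev and nef annotations are residual HIV-1 fragments, not functional genes, so packaging functions must be supplied in trans.

Outside the LTRs are an SV40 poly(A) signal and SV40 origin, an f1 origin, a high-copy ColE1/pUC-type origin and an ampicillin resistance gene for propagation in E. coli, along with remnant lac, T7 and T3 cloning-vector elements. The record specifies a recombination-tolerant bacterial host, consistent with the repeated LTRs. The plasmid is suited to stable UPF3A depletion in human cells, and was deposited with a study of RNA decay mediated by UPF1 and G3BP1.
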