Addgene plasmid #136043: PLKO.1-UPF3A-CDS
Purpose: UPF3A shRNA (Targeting CDS) inserted into the PLKO.1 plasmid (GCAGAAACCATTCTAAAGAAA)
Depositing lab: Anthony Leung. Depositing organization: Johns Hopkins School of Public Health. Publication: Structure-Mediated RNA Decay by UPF1 and G3BP1. Fischer JW, Busa VF, Shao Y, Leung AKL. Mol Cell. 2020 Apr 2;78(1):70-84.e6. doi: 10.1016/j.molcel.2020.01.021. Epub 2020 Feb 3. PubMed 32017897.
Backbone
  Vector backbone: PLKO.1
  Vector type: Mammalian Expression, Lentiviral
  Selectable markers: Puromycin
Growth in bacteria
  Bacterial resistance: Ampicillin, 100 μg/mL
  Growth temperature: 30°C
  Growth strain: NEB Stable
  Copy number: Unknown
Gene/Insert
  Gene/Insert name: UPF3A
  gRNA/shRNA sequence: GCAGAAACCATTCTAAAGAAA
  Species: H. sapiens (human)
  Entrez Gene: UPF3A (a.k.a. HUPF3A, RENT3A, UPF3)
Terms and licenses: Academic/Nonprofit Terms; Industry Terms: Not Available to Industry
How to cite: PLKO.1-UPF3A-CDS was a gift from Anthony Leung (Addgene plasmid # 136043 ; http://n2t.net/addgene:136043 ; RRID:Addgene_136043)
